>Addgene plasmid #147188 | pnEA-NvM-DmNot1_1710-2505_P | depositor full sequence | sequence record 289635 | Full Sequence
TTCTTGAAGACGAAAGGGCCTCGTGATACGCCTATTTTTATAGGTTAATGTCATGATAATAATGGTTTCT
TAGACGTCAGGTGGCACTTTTCGGGGAAATGTGCGCGGAACCCCTATTTGTTTATTTTTCTAAATACATT
CAAATATGTATCCGCTCATGAGACAATAACCCTGATAAATGCTTCAATAATATTGAAAAAGGAAGAGTAT
GAGTATTCAACATTTCCGTGTCGCCCTTATTCCCTTTTTTGCGGCATTTTGCCTTCCTGTTTTTGCTCAC
CCAGAAACGCTGGTGAAAGTAAAAGATGCTGAAGATCAGTTGGGTGCACGAGTGGGTTACATCGAACTGG
ATCTCAACAGCGGTAAGATCCTTGAGAGTTTTCGCCCCGAAGAACGTTTTCCAATGATGAGCACTTTTAA
AGTTCTGCTATGTGGCGCGGTATTATCCCGTGTTGACGCCGGGCAAGAGCAACTCGGTCGCCGCATACAC
TATTCTCAGAATGACTTGGTTGAGTACTCACCAGTCACAGAAAAGCATCTTACGGATGGCATGACAGTAA
GAGAATTATGCAGTGCTGCCATAACCATGAGTGATAACACTGCGGCCAACTTACTTCTGACAACGATCGG
AGGACCGAAGGAGCTAACCGCTTTTTTGCACAACATGGGGGATCATGTAACTCGCCTTGATCGTTGGGAA
CCGGAGCTGAATGAAGCCATACCAAACGACGAGCGTGACACCACGATGCCTGCAGCAATGGCAACAACGT
TGCGCAAACTATTAACTGGCGAACTACTTACTCTAGCTTCCCGGCAACAATTAATAGACTGGATGGAGGC
GGATAAAGTTGCAGGACCACTTCTGCGCTCGGCCCTTCCGGCTGGCTGGTTTATTGCTGATAAATCTGGA
GCCGGTGAGCGTGGGTCTCGCGGTATCATTGCAGCACTGGGGCCAGATGGTAAGCCCTCCCGTATCGTAG
TTATCTACACGACGGGGAGTCAGGCAACTATGGATGAACGAAATAGACAGATCGCTGAGATAGGTGCCTC
ACTGATTAAGCATTGGTAACTGTCAGACCAAGTTTACTCATATATACTTTAGATTGATTTAAAACTTCAT
TTTTAATTTAAAAGGATCTAGGTGAAGATCCTTTTTGATAATCTCATGACCAAAATCCCTTAACGTGAGT
TTTCGTTCCACTGAGCGTCAGACCCCGTAGAAAAGATCAAAGGATCTTCTTGAGATCCTTTTTTTCTGCG
CGTAATCTGCTGCTTGCAAACAAAAAAACCACCGCTACCAGCGGTGGTTTGTTTGCCGGATCAAGAGCTA
CCAACTCTTTTTCCGAAGGTAACTGGCTTCAGCAGAGCGCAGATACCAAATACTGTCCTTCTAGTGTAGC
CGTAGTTAGGCCACCACTTCAAGAACTCTGTAGCACCGCCTACATACCTCGCTCTGCTAATCCTGTTACC
AGTGGCTGCTGCCAGTGGCGATAAGTCGTGTCTTACCGGGTTGGACTCAAGACGATAGTTACCGGATAAG
GCGCAGCGGTCGGGCTGAACGGGGGGTTCGTGCACACAGCCCAGCTTGGAGCGAACGACCTACACCGAAC
TGAGATACCTACAGCGTGAGCTATGAGAAAGCGCCACGCTTCCCGAAGGGAGAAAGGCGGACAGGTATCC
GGTAAGCGGCAGGGTCGGAACAGGAGAGCGCACGAGGGAGCTTCCAGGGGGAAACGCCTGGTATCTTTAT
AGTCCTGTCGGGTTTCGCCACCTCTGACTTGAGCGTCGATTTTTGTGATGCTCGTCAGGGGGGCGGAGCC
TATGGAAAAACGCCAGCAACGCGGCCTTTTTACGGTTCCTGGCCTTTTGCTGGCCTTTTGCTCACATGTT
CTTTCCTGCGTTATCCCCTGATTCTGTGGATAACCGTATTACCGCCTTTGAGTGAGCTGATACCGCTCGC
CGCAGCCGAACGACCGAGCGCAGCGAGTCAGTGAGCGAGGAAGCGGAAGAGCGCCTGATGCGGTATTTTC
TCCTTACGCATCTGTGCGGTATTTCACACCGCATATATGGTGCACTCTCAGTACAATCTGCTCTGATGCC
GCATAGTTAAGCCAGTATACACTCCGCTATCGCTACGTGACTGGGTCATGGCTGCGCCCCGACACCCGCC
AACACCCGCTGACGCGCCCTGACGGGCTTGTCTGCTCCCGGCATCCGCTTACAGACAAGCTGTGACCGTC
TCCGGGAGCTGCATGTGTCAGAGGTTTTCACCGTCATCACCGAAACGCGCGAGGCAGCTGCGGTAAAGCT
CATCAGCGTGGTCGTGAAGCGATTCACAGATGTCTGCCTGTTCATCCGCGTCCAGCTCGTTGAGTTTCTC
CAGAAGCGTTAATGTCTGGCTTCTGATAAAGCGGGCCATGTTAAGGGCGGTTTTTTCCTGTTTGGTCACT
GATGCCTCCGTGTAAGGGGGATTTCTGTTCATGGGGGTAATGATACCGATGAAACGAGAGAGGATGCTCA
CGATACGGGTTACTGATGATGAACATGCCCGGTTACTGGAACGTTGTGAGGGTAAACAACTGGCGGTATG
GATGCGGCGGGACCAGAGAAAAATCACTCAGGGTCAATGCCAGCGCTTCGTTAATACAGATGTAGGTGTT
CCACAGGGTAGCCAGCAGCATCCTGCGATGCAGATCCGGAACATAATGGTGCAGGGCGCTGACTTCCGCG
TTTCCAGACTTTACGAAACACGGAAACCGAAGACCATTCATGTTGTTGCTCAGGTCGCAGACGTTTTGCA
GCAGCAGTCGCTTCACGTTCGCTCGCGTATCGGTGATTCATTCTGCTAACCAGTAAGGCAACCCCGCCAG
CCTAGCCGGGTCCTCAACGACAGGAGCACGATCATGCGCACCCGTGGCCAGGACCCAACGCTGCCCGAGA
TGCGCCGCGTGCGGCTGCTGGAGATGGCGGACGCGATGGATATGTTCTGCCAAGGGTTGGTTTGCGCATT
CACAGTTCTCCGCAAGAATTGATTGGCTCCAATTCTTGGAGTGGTGAATCCGTTAGCGAGGTGCCGCCGG
CTTCCATTCAGGTCGAGGTGGCCCGGCTCCATGCACCGCGACGCAACGCGGGGAGGCAGACAAGGTATAG
GGCGGCGCCTACAATCCATGCCAACCCGTTCCATGTGCTCGCCGAGGCGGCATAAATCGCCGTGACGATC
AGCGGTCCAGTGATCGAAGTTAGGCTGGTAAGAGCCGCGAGCGATCCTTGAAGCTGTCCCTGATGGTCGT
CATCTACCTGCCTGGACAGCATGGCCTGCAACGCGGGCATCCCGATGCCGCCGGAAGCGAGAAGAATCAT
AATGGGGAAGGCCATCCAGCCTCGCGTCGCGAACGCCAGCAAGACGTAGCCCAGCGCGTCGGCCGCCATG
CCGGCGATAATGGCCTGCTTCTCGCCGAAACGTTTGGTGGCGGGACCAGTGACGAAGGCTTGAGCGAGGG
CGTGCAAGATTCCGAATACCGCAAGCGACAGGCCGATCATCGTCGCGCTCCAGCGAAAGCGGTCCTCGCC
GAAAATGACCCAGAGCGCTGCCGGCACCTGTCCTACGAGTTGCATGATAAAGAAGACAGTCATAAGTGCG
GCGACGATAGTCATGCCCCGCGCCCACCGGAAGGAGCTGACTGGGTTGAAGGCTCTCAAGGGCATCGGTC
GAGATCCCGGTGCCTAATGAGTGAGCTAACTTACATTAATTGCGTTGCGCTCACTGCCCGCTTTCCAGTC
GGGAAACCTGTCGTGCCAGCTGCATTAATGAATCGGCCAACGCGCGGGGAGAGGCGGTTTGCGTATTGGG
CGCCAGGGTGGTTTTTCTTTTCACCAGTGAGACGGGCAACAGCTGATTGCCCTTCACCGCCTGGCCCTGA
GAGAGTTGCAGCAAGCGGTCCACGCTGGTTTGCCCCAGCAGGCGAAAATCCTGTTTGATGGTGGTTAACG
GCGGGATATAACATGAGCTGTCTTCGGTATCGTCGTATCCCACTACCGAGATATCCGCACCAACGCGCAG
CCCGGACTCGGTAATGGCGCGCATTGCGCCCAGCGCCATCTGATCGTTGGCAACCAGCATCGCAGTGGGA
ACGATGCCCTCATTCAGCATTTGCATGGTTTGTTGAAAACCGGACATGGCACTCCAGTCGCCTTCCCGTT
CCGCTATCGGCTGAATTTGATTGCGAGTGAGATATTTATGCCAGCCAGCCAGACGCAGACGCGCCGAGAC
AGAACTTAATGGGCCCGCTAACAGCGCGATTTGCTGGTGACCCAATGCGACCAGATGCTCCACGCCCAGT
CGCGTACCGTCTTCATGGGAGAAAATAATACTGTTGATGGGTGTCTGGTCAGAGACATCAAGAAATAACG
CCGGAACATTAGTGCAGGCAGCTTCCACAGCAATGGCATCCTGGTCATCCAGCGGATAGTTAATGATCAG
CCCACTGACGCGTTGCGCGAGAAGATTGTGCACCGCCGCTTTACAGGCTTCGACGCCGCTTCGTTCTACC
ATCGACACCACCACGCTGGCACCCAGTTGATCGGCGCGAGATTTAATCGCCGCGACAATTTGCGACGGCG
CGTGCAGGGCCAGACTGGAGGTGGCAACGCCAATCAGCAACGACTGTTTGCCCGCCAGTTGTTGTGCCAC
GCGGTTGGGAATGTAATTCAGCTCCGCCATCGCCGCTTCCACTTTTTCCCGCGTTTTCGCAGAAACGTGG
CTGGCCTGGTTCACCACGCGGGAAACGGTCTGATAAGAGACACCGGCATACTCTGCGACATCGTATAACG
TTACTGGTTTCACATTCACCACCCTGAATTGACTCTCTTCCGGGCGCTATCATGCCATACCGCGAAAGGT
TTTGCGCCATTCGATGGTGTCCGGGATCTCGACGCTCTCCCTTATGCGACTCCTGCATTAGGAAGCAGCC
CAGTAGTAGGTTGAGGCCGTTGAGCACCGCCGCCGCAAGGAATGGTGCATGCAAGGAGATGGCGCCCAAC
AGTCCCCCGGCCACGGGGCCTGCCACCATACCCACGCCGAAACAAGCGCTCATGAGCCCGAAGTGGCGAG
CCCGATCTTCCCCATCGGTGATGTCGGCGATATAGGCGCCAGCAACCGCACCTGTGGCGCCGGTGATGCC
GGCCACGATGCGTCCGGCGTAGAGGATCGAGATCTCGATCCCGCGAAATTAATACGACTCACTATAGGGG
AATTGTGAGCGGATAACAATTCCCCACTAGTAATAATTTTGTTTAACTTTAAGAAGGAGATATACCATGG
AAACTGAAGAAGGTAAACTGGTAATCTGGATTAACGGCGATAAAGGCTATAACGGTCTCGCTGAAGTCGG
TAAGAAATTCGAGAAAGATACCGGAATTAAAGTCACCGTTGAGCATCCGGATAAACTGGAAGAGAAATTC
CCACAGGTTGCGGCAACTGGCGATGGCCCTGACATTATCTTCTGGGCACACGACCGCTTTGGTGGCTACG
CTCAATCTGGCCTGTTGGCTGAAATCACCCCGGACAAAGCGTTCCAGGACAAGCTGTATCCGTTTACCTG
GGATGCCGTACGTTACAACGGCAAGCTGATTGCTTACCCGATCGCTGTTGAAGCGTTATCGCTGATTTAT
AACAAAGACCTGCTGCCGAACCCGCCAAAAACCTGGGAAGAGATCCCGGCGCTGGATAAAGAACTGAAAG
CGAAAGGTAAGAGCGCCCTGATGTTCAACCTGCAAGAACCGTACTTCACCTGGCCGCTGATTGCTGCTGA
CGGGGGTTATGCGTTCAAGTATGAAAACGGCAAGTACGACATTAAAGACGTGGGCGTGGATAACGCTGGC
GCGAAAGCGGGTCTGACCTTCCTGGTTGACCTGATTAAAAACAAACACATGAATGCAGACACCGATTACT
CCATCGCAGAAGCTGCCTTTAATAAAGGCGAAACAGCGATGACCATCAACGGCCCGTGGGCATGGTCCAA
CATCGACACCAGCAAAGTGAATTATGGTGTAACGGTACTGCCGACCTTCAAGGGTCAACCATCCAAACCG
TTCGTTGGCGTGCTGAGCGCAGGTATTAACGCCGCCAGTCCGAACAAAGAGCTGGCAAAAGAGTTCCTCG
AAAACTATCTGCTGACTGATGAAGGTCTGGAAGCGGTTAATAAAGACAAACCGCTGGGTGCCGTAGCGCT
GAAGTCTTACGAGGAAGAGTTGGCGAAAGATCCACGTATTGCCGCCACGATGGAAAACGCCCAGAAAGGT
GAAATCATGCCGAACATCCCGCAGATGTCCGCTTTCTGGTATGCCGTGCGTACTGCGGTGATCAACGCCG
CCAGCGGTCGTCAGACTGTCGATGAAGCCCTTAAAGACGCGCAGACTGGTACCGGCAGCGGCGAAAACCT
TTACTTCCAGGGCCATATGCTCGAGCTTAAGCAATTGGGATCCATGTCTCAGCCAAATGTGTTTGCTAAT
GATGATAGCATGGTATACGGGGAACTGGCTAGCAAAATGGAGGCCTTCATGAACACGGCAATCGGAGTGC
CGACACTCCAGATCCAGACTAGCAAGATGCACATGCTACTCAACGCCCTGATAGCGACGCGTCGACTGCG
TGACCAAGAGTCTGCCTTTAATCTGCTGACCCGCGCGGTCGAGGGTTTGACCGAAGGATTGGTCAATATG
CATGAAAACATGGAGCAAATGAAGATGTACCAAAACATCCATCTCCGTATCCTTGGCTTGCTGAACAACA
GTTTCGGTGCTCCAAACACAGAGCGAGCGGTAACAAAGTGTTTCTTCGATATCCGAGAGGAGGTGCGATA
TAACGTGGAGGCAGCTCGCGCTTTGATTACGTCGCACTTTGTCAATCTGAATCAGTTTGACGGAATGCTA
CGCGACTGCATGGACAACGGAAACAATTATGTGGCCATATCGTTCGGTATCGCACTGCTGGAGCGCCTCA
TCATGGACGATCGAGTGATTAATATTGTTTCGGACAACGAATTCATGGCAACTGTTGAGCTGCTAGGTAG
GCTCACTCAGCATCGCCATCGGTATCCAGAATGCATTGTGAATGCTATTGATACGCTCTGGAGCGGAAAC
TTTAACTCGAGCAGCGACTACAGCCCGTTCAACGGCAATGATCGTTACTTGTCGGGAGCCTCCCATTACA
TCCACTCCGGCATGCATCACGTAAGGTCATGCGATACAGATGATCCGCCGGGCTTACAAGAGAAGACGGA
GTTTCTGCTTAAGGATTGGGTTGCACTGTACACGCAACAGAACCAGCAGTCAACGCGCGATGCACGCAAC
TTCAGTGCATTTGTTCAGAAGATGAACACATATGGTATCCTGAAAACGGACGACTTGATCACCCGTTTTT
TCCGCCAGGCCACACACATTTGCACGGATGTGGTGTACAGAATGTTCGCCGAGCCGAGTTTACCAATCAA
CCAGGCCAAAAACAAGATATTCCAGTGGATCGATGCGTTCGTCCATCTGATTGCAATGCTCGTGCGACAC
TCAGGCGAAGCAGGTAATCCAACCACCAAGATCAACCTGTTAAACAAGGTGCTGGGCATTGTGCTGGGAA
CGCTGATTAAGGACCATGAGATGCGTGGCGTTAGCTTCCAGCAGGTTGGCTACCATCGCTTCTTCATGAT
GCTGTTCATGGAGCTGTGCACGGCCGATGTGATTCTCGAGTCCCTGATGCACAGTATTGTGTCGGCCTTC
GCCTACACATATCACTTGTTGAATCCCAGCGTGGCTCCGGGATTCTGCTTTGCTTGGTTGGAGCTCATTT
CGCATCGCGTCTTCCTGGGCCGCATCCTGGTCCAAATTCCCGGGCAAAAGGGCTGGCCACTTTACGCTCA
ATTGCTGCAGGACCTTTTTAAATATCTTGCGCCCTTCTTACGCAACACTGAGCTCGGCAAACCAGTCCAG
CTTTTGTACAAGGGGACGCTACGTGTTCTGCTCGTTCTGCTTCACGACTTCCCGGAGTTCTTGTGCGACT
ATCATTTTGGGTTCTGTGACACCATCCCGCCCAATTGCGTCCAGATGCGTAACATCATCCTGTCGGCGTT
TCCGCGCAACATGCGCTTGCCCGATCCCTTCACGCCCAACCTAAAAGTGGACATGCTGTCGGACAGTAGT
AATGCGCCTAAGGTGCTCAGTAGCTACATTATGAACATCCAGCCCGCGAACTTTAAGAAGGATTTGGACT
CGTACCTCAAGGCCCGGGCGCCAGTTACTTTTCTATCGGAATTACGTGGTCACTTGCAGGTGACAAGCGA
GCCAGGAACTCGTTACAACATGGCGCTGATGAATGCTCTGGTCATGTATGTGGGAACTCAGGCGATTGCT
TTGATCAGAAACAAAAACTTTGTGCCCAACACCTCGAACATAGCACACAGCGCCCACATGGATATCTTCC
AGAATCTTGCTGTTGACTTGGATACGGAGGGTCGCTATCTGTTCTTGAATGCGATTGCGAACCAGTTGCG
CTATCCCAACAGCCACACGCACTACTTCAGCTGTGCGGTGCTGCATCTGTTTGCCGAGGCCAACTCGGAG
GCAATTCAGGAGCAGATCACTCGCGTACTTCTGGAACGATTGATCGTGAACCGCCCGCATCCTTGGGGAC
TGTTGATCACTTTTATTGAGCTGATCAAAAATCCCATCTACAAGTTCTGGGACCATGACTTTGTGCACTG
TGCGCCAGAGATCACCAAGCTCTTTGAATCGGTGGCCCGTTCCTGTCTGGCCAAGTCGAACGTCACCCAG
CAGTTGAACATGCCCGTCGTCGATGGCGAGGGCCAGGAGGTAGCCACCATCAACTGATCTAGAGCTAGCC
CTAGGAGATCCGGCTGCTAACAAAGCCCGAAAGGAAGCTGAGTTGGCTGCTGCCACCGCTGAGCAATAAC
TAGCATAACCCCTTGGGGCCTCTAAACGGGTCTTGAGGGGTTTTTTGCTGAAAGGAGGAACTATATCCGG
ATATCCCGCAAGAGGCCCGGCAGTACCGGCATAACCAAGCCTATGCCTACAGCATCCAGGGTGACGGTGC
CGAGGATGACGATGAGCGCATTGTTAGATTTCATACACGGTGCCTGACTGCGTTAGCAATTTAACTGTGA
TAAACTACCGCATTAAAGCTTATCGATGATAAGCTGTCAAACATGAGAA
Features (pLannotate 1.2.2; 20 found; start..end, strand, type, name):
    104..208     +  promoter       AmpR promoter: bla
    209..1069    +  CDS            AmpR: β-lactamase; bla; confers resistance to ampicillin, carbenicillin, and related antibiotics
   1240..1828    +  rep_origin     ori: high-copy-number ColE1/pMB1/pBR322/pUC origin of replication
   2014..2156    -  misc_feature   bom: basis of mobility region from pBR322
   2258..2449    -  CDS            rop: Rop protein, which maintains plasmids at low copy number; rop
   2466..2846    +  CDS            YPB1_ECOLX: Protein predicted: Swiss-Prot protein existence level 4. From Escherichia coli.
   3088..3712    -  CDS            TcR (fragment): tetracycline efflux protein; tet; confers resistance to tetracycline
   3727..3748    -  protein_bind   CAP binding site: CAP binding activates transcription in the presence of cAMP. E. coli catabolite activator protein
   3761..4843    -  CDS            lacI: lac repressor; lacI; The lac repressor binds to the lac operator to inhibit transcription in E. coli. This inhibition can be relieved by adding lactose or isopropyl-β-D-thiogalactopyranoside (IPTG).
   4844..4921    -  promoter       lacI promoter: lacI
   4929..5208    -  CDS            TcR (fragment): tetracycline efflux protein; tet; confers resistance to tetracycline
   5230..5248    +  promoter       T7 promoter: promoter for bacteriophage T7 RNA polymerase
   5249..5273    +  protein_bind   lac operator: The lac repressor binds to the lac operator to inhibit transcription in E. coli. This inhibition can be relieved by adding lactose or isopropyl-β-D-thiogalactopyranoside (IPTG). lac repressor encoded by lacI
   5288..5310    +  RBS            RBS: efficient ribosome binding site from bacteriophage T7 gene 10 (Olins and Rangwala, 1989)
   5321..6417    +  CDS            MBP (fragment): maltose binding protein from E. coli; malE (mutated); This version of the gene does not encode a signal sequence, so MBP will remain in the cytosol.
   6478..8853    +  CDS            CNOT1 (fragment): CNOT1_HUMAN - Also known as CDC39, KIAA1007, NOT1. Experimental evidence at protein level: Swiss-Prot protein existence level 1. Scaffolding component of the CCR4-NOT complex which is one of the major cellular mRNA deadenylases and is linked to various cellular processes including bulk mRNA degradation, miRNA-mediated repression, translational repression during translational initiation and general transcription regulation. Additional complex functions may be a consequence of its influence on mRNA expression. Its scaffolding function implies its interaction with the catalytic complex module and
   8903..8952    +  CDS            SET1 (fragment): solubility-enhancement tag derived from T7 phage gene 10B
   8960..9007    +  terminator     T7 terminator: transcription terminator for bacteriophage T7 RNA polymerase
   9030..9134    -  CDS            TcR (fragment): tetracycline efflux protein; tet; confers resistance to tetracycline
   9182..9210    -  promoter       tet promoter: E. coli promoter for tetracycline efflux protein gene
