[The description below was written by a language model from this plasmid's Addgene catalogue record and pLannotate feature annotations shown in this document.]
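Description:
pnEA-NvM-DmNot1_1710-2505_P is a 9.2 kb bacterial expression plasmid for producing a C-terminal fragment (residues 1710–2505) of Drosophila melanogaster Not1. The catalogue lists the backbone as unknown, but the annotated features point to a pET-like, pBR322-derived architecture. It has a ColE1/pMB1-type origin accompanied by the bom mobility region and the rop gene, which keeps copy number low and matches the catalogue's low-copy designation. Ampicillin selection comes from a bla cassette with its own promoter. Scattered tetracycline-resistance fragments and the tet promoter appear to be non-functional remnants of the parental backbone, interrupted by the expression cassette and the lacI gene.

Expression is driven by a T7 promoter controlled by an adjacent lac operator. A plasmid-borne lacI gene supplies the repressor, so transcription is IPTG-inducible in hosts that provide T7 RNA polymerase. A T7 gene 10 ribosome binding site precedes a maltose-binding protein coding sequence that lacks its signal peptide, giving a cytosolic N-terminal MBP fusion that typically aids solubility and allows amylose affinity purification. The Not1 fragment follows downstream. The annotation software labels it by homology to human CNOT1, the scaffold subunit of the CCR4-NOT deadenylase complex, but the catalogue identifies it as the fly orthologue. Relative to the reference sequence it carries three silent changes and two amino-acid substitutions, A1747T and G1999S. A short T7 gene 10B-derived match lies between the insert and the T7 terminator, and the table does not show whether it is translated as part of the fusion.

The record gives no application beyond bacterial expression. The depositor sequence may be theoretical or only partly verified.
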