Addgene plasmid #147188: pnEA-NvM-DmNot1_1710-2505_P
Purpose: Bacterial Expression of DmNot1_1710-2505
Depositing lab: Elisa Izaurralde. Depositing organization: Max Planck Institute for Developmental Biology.
Backbone
  Vector backbone: Unknown
  Vector type: Bacterial Expression
Growth in bacteria
  Bacterial resistance: Ampicillin, 100 μg/mL
  Growth temperature: 37°C
  Growth strain: DH5alpha
  Copy number: Low Copy
Gene/Insert
  Gene/Insert name: DmNot1_1710-2505
  Species: D. melanogaster (fly)
  Mutation: three silent and two non silent mutations A1747T and G1999S compared to the sequence given by NCBI: NM001103772.2
  Entrez Gene: Not1 (a.k.a. Dmel_CG34407, CG1874, CG1884, CG34407, Dmel\CG34407, Dmel_CG1874, Dmel_CG1884, NOT, NOT1, anon-EST:Liang-1.29, anon-WO0118547.221, clone 1.29, not1)
  Cloning method: Unknown
Terms and licenses: Academic/Nonprofit Terms; Industry Terms: Not Available to Industry
Depositor comments: Plasmids from this collection were made available to the research community and donated after the lab closed. Please note that the sequence provided by the depositing laboratory may be theoretical/predicted or based on Sanger sequencing results. There may be discrepancies between sequencing results obtained by Addgene and the depositor sequence. If an Addgene verified sequence is not available, please contact before placing your order to request that our lab fully sequence the plasmid.
How to cite: pnEA-NvM-DmNot1_1710-2505_P was a gift from Elisa Izaurralde (Addgene plasmid # 147188 ; http://n2t.net/addgene:147188 ; RRID:Addgene_147188)
